Addgene plasmid #220364: pSLIK luciferase-V5 neo
Purpose: Lentiviral expression vector for an inducible V5-tagged luciferase construct
Depositing lab: Kevin Janes. Depositing organization: University of Virginia.
Backbone
  Vector backbone: pSLIK neo
  Backbone manufacturer: Addgene #25735
  Backbone size w/o insert (bp): 13286
  Vector type: Mammalian Expression, Lentiviral
  Selectable markers: Neomycin (select with G418)
Growth in bacteria
  Bacterial resistance: Ampicillin and Bleocin (Zeocin), 100 & 50 μg/mL
  Growth temperature: 30°C
  Growth strain: NEB Stable
  Copy number: High Copy
Gene/Insert
  Gene/Insert name: luciferase
  Species: Firefly
  Insert size (bp): 1689
  Tag / fusion protein: V5 (C terminal on backbone)
  Cloning method: Gateway Cloning
  Sequencing primers: 5′ Unknown
Terms and licenses: Academic/Nonprofit Terms; Industry Terms: Not Available to Industry
How to cite: pSLIK luciferase-V5 neo was a gift from Kevin Janes (Addgene plasmid # 220364 ; http://n2t.net/addgene:220364 ; RRID:Addgene_220364)
