[The description below was written by a language model from this plasmid's Addgene catalogue record and pLannotate feature annotations shown in this document.]
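Description:
pSLIK luciferase-V5 neo is a third-generation-style HIV-1 lentiviral vector built on the pSLIK neo backbone, designed for doxycycline-inducible expression of firefly luciferase carrying a C-terminal V5 epitope tag in mammalian cells. The full sequence is about 13.7 kb. In bacteria it is maintained through a high-copy ColE1/pUC-type origin and selected with ampicillin (β-lactamase) together with Zeocin, the latter through a Sh ble cassette driven by tandem SV40 and EM7 promoters located outside the viral genome; an f1 origin is also present.

The viral transcript is produced from a CMV enhancer/promoter fused to a truncated 5' LTR. It contains the Ψ packaging signal with a gag fragment, the Rev response element for nuclear export, the cPPT/CTS, a WPRE to boost transcript stability and expression, and a truncated 3' LTR followed by a bGH polyadenylation signal. Two expression units sit between the LTRs, giving a single-vector Tet-On system. The first, flanked by attB1 and attB2 sites left by Gateway recombination, places the luc+ luciferase–V5 coding sequence under a tight TRE promoter (seven tet operators upstream of a minimal CMV promoter). The second uses the constitutive human ubiquitin C promoter to express the rtTA3 reverse tetracycline transactivator, linked by an EMCV IRES to the neomycin phosphotransferase gene. Transduced cells can therefore be selected with G418, and rtTA3 activates the TRE only when doxycycline is supplied.

The recorded purpose is inducible expression of V5-tagged luciferase. The record does not say so, but such a construct could plausibly serve as a reporter or a non-specific control alongside other inducible pSLIK constructs.
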