Features (pLannotate 1.2.2; 40 found; start..end, strand, type, name):
     21..45      -  protein_bind   attB1: mutant version of attB; recombination site for the Gateway® BP reaction BP Clonase™
    102..219     -  misc_feature   cPPT/CTS: central polypurine tract and central termination sequence of HIV-1
    269..369     -  CDS            Rev (fragment): human immunodeficiency virus 1 (HIV-1) Rev protein; rev; enhances nuclear export of unspliced and incompletely spliced viral mRNAs
    746..979     -  misc_feature   RRE: The Rev response element (RRE) of HIV-1 allows for Rev-dependent mRNA export from the nucleus to the cytoplasm.
   1125..1488    -  CDS            HIV-1 gag (fragment): gag protein from human immunodeficiency virus 1; gag
   1472..1597    -  misc_feature   HIV-1 Ψ: packaging signal of human immunodeficiency virus type 1
   1644..1824    -  LTR            5' LTR (truncated): truncated 5' long terminal repeat (LTR) from HIV-1
   1842..2041    -  promoter       CMV promoter: human cytomegalovirus (CMV) immediate early promoter
   2042..2421    -  enhancer       CMV enhancer: human cytomegalovirus immediate early enhancer
   2576..2628    +  misc_feature   bom (fragment): basis of mobility region from pBR322
   2687..2791    +  promoter       AmpR promoter: bla
   2792..3652    +  CDS            AmpR: β-lactamase; bla; confers resistance to ampicillin, carbenicillin, and related antibiotics
   3823..4411    +  rep_origin     ori: high-copy-number ColE1/pMB1/pBR322/pUC origin of replication
   4594..4686    +  CDS            lacI (fragment): lac repressor; lacI; The lac repressor binds to the lac operator to inhibit transcription in E. coli. This inhibition can be relieved by adding lactose or isopropyl-β-D-thiogalactopyranoside (IPTG).
   4699..4720    +  protein_bind   CAP binding site: CAP binding activates transcription in the presence of cAMP. E. coli catabolite activator protein
   4735..4765    +  promoter       lac promoter: promoter for the E. coli lac operon
   4769..4791    +  protein_bind   lac operator (fragment): The lac repressor binds to the lac operator to inhibit transcription in E. coli. This inhibition can be relieved by adding lactose or isopropyl-β-D-thiogalactopyranoside (IPTG). lac repressor encoded by lacI
   4862..4983    -  polyA_signal   SV40 poly(A) signal: SV40 polyadenylation signal
   4978..5103    -  CDS            ble (fragment): BLE_KLEPN - Experimental evidence at protein level: Swiss-Prot protein existence level 1. Binding protein with a strong affinity to the bleomycin family of antibiotics. Binds to CL990; an antimitotic-antibiotic compound. From Klebsiella pneumoniae.
   5113..5487    -  CDS            BleoR: antibiotic-binding protein; Sh ble from Streptoalloteichus hindustanus; confers resistance to bleomycin, phleomycin, and Zeocin™
   5506..5553    -  promoter       EM7 promoter: synthetic bacterial promoter&nbsp
   5601..5930    -  promoter       SV40 promoter: SV40 enhancer and early promoter
   5944..6372    -  rep_origin     f1 ori (sequence partly withheld): f1 bacteriophage origin of replication; arrow indicates direction of (+) strand synthesis
   6393..6414    -  promoter       SV40 promoter (fragment): SV40 enhancer and early promoter
   6418..6642    -  polyA_signal   bGH poly(A) signal: bovine growth hormone polyadenylation signal
   6674..6854    -  LTR            5' LTR (truncated): truncated 5' long terminal repeat (LTR) from HIV-1
   6861..7361    -  CDS            nef (fragment): NEF_HV1LA - Experimental evidence at protein level: Swiss-Prot protein existence level 1. Extracellular Nef protein targets CD4(+) T-lymphocytes for apoptosis by interacting with CXCR4 surface receptors. From Human immunodeficiency virus type 1 group M subtype B (isolate Lai) (HIV-1).
   7363..7382    -  misc_feature   MCS (fragment): pBluescript multiple cloning site
   7383..7971    -  misc_feature   WPRE: woodchuck hepatitis virus posttranscriptional regulatory element
   7971..7994    -  misc_feature   MCS (fragment): pBluescript multiple cloning site
   8028..8111    -  CDS            large T antigen (fragment): large T antigen from SV40 (simian virus 40)
   8139..8933    -  CDS            NeoR/KanR: aminoglycoside phosphotransferase from Tn5; aph(3')-II (or nptII); confers resistance to neomycin, kanamycin, and G418 (Geneticin®)
   8949..9411    -  misc_feature   IRES: internal ribosome entry site (IRES) of the encephalomyocarditis virus (EMCV)
   9584..9694    -  CDS            VP48: 3 tandem repeats of the minimal activation domain of herpes simplex virus VP16 (Cheng et al., 2013)
   9624..10321   -  CDS            rtTA3 (fragment): reverse tetracycline transactivator 3 activates expression from Tet-responsive promoters in the presence of doxycycline
  10380..11591   -  promoter       UbC promoter: human ubiquitin C promoter
  11641..11665   +  protein_bind   attB2: mutant version of attB; recombination site for the Gateway® BP reaction BP Clonase™
  11704..11745   -  CDS            V5 tag: epitope tag from simian virus 5
  11745..13389   -  CDS            luciferase (fragment): firefly luciferase; luc+; enhanced luc+ version of the luciferase gene
  13396..13710   -  promoter       tight TRE promoter: Tet-responsive promoter PTight, consisting of seven tet operator sequences followed by the minimal CMV promoter
>Addgene plasmid #220364 | pSLIK luciferase-V5 neo | addgene full sequence | sequence record 436883 | Addgene NGS Result
GACTGAATTGGTTCCTTTAAAGCCTGCTTTTTTGTACAAACTTGTTGATAACTGTCTAGAATTAACCAAA
CTGGATCTCTGCTGTCCCTGTAATAAACCCGAAAATTTTGAATTTTTGTAATTTGTTTTTGTAATTCTTT
AGTTTGTATGTCTGTTGCTATTATGTCTACTATTCTTTCCCCTGCACTGTACCCCCCAATCCCCCCTTTT
CTTTTAAAATTGTGGATGAATACTGCCATTTGTCTGCAGAATTGGCGCACGCAGTGCCGATCCGTTCACT
AATCGAATGGATCTGTCTCTGTCTCTCTCTCCACCTTCTTCTTCTATTCCTTCGGGCCTGTCGGGTCCCC
TCGGGGTTGGGAGGTGGGTCTGAAACGATAATGGTGAATATCCCTGCCTAACTCTATTCACTATAGAAAG
TACAGCAAAAACTATTCTTAAACCTACCAAGCCTCCTACTATCATTATGAATAATTTTATATACCACAGC
CAATTTGTTATGTTAAACCAATTCCACAAACTTGCCCATTTATCTAATTCCAATAATTCTTGTTCATTCT
TTTCTTGCTGGTTTTGCGATTCTTCAATTAAGGAGTGTATTAAGCTTGTGTAATTGTTAATTTCTCTGTC
CCACTCCATCCAGGTCGTGTGATTCCAAATCTGTTCCAGAGATTTATTACTCCAACTAGCATTCCAAGGC
ACAGCAGTGGTGCAAATGAGTTTTCCAGAGCAACCCCAAATCCCCAGGAGCTGTTGATCCTTTAGGTATC
TTTCCACAGCCAGGATTCTTGCCTGGAGCTGCTTGATGCCCCAGACTGTGAGTTGCAACAGATGCTGTTG
CGCCTCAATAGCCCTCAGCAAATTGTTCTGCTGCTGCACTATACCAGACAATAATTGTCTGGCCTGTACC
GTCAGCGTCATTGACGCTGCGCCCATAGTGCTTCCTGCTGCTCCCAAGAACCCAAGGAACAAAGCTCCTA
TTCCCACTGCTCTTTTTTCTCTCTGCACCACTCTTCTCTTTGCCTTGGTGGGTGCTACTCCTAATGGTTC
AATTTTTACTACTTTATATTTATATAATTCACTTCTCCAATTGTCCCTCATATCTCCTCCTCCAGGTCTG
AAGATCAGCGGCCGCTTGCTGTGCGGTGGTCTTACTTTTGTTTTGCTCTTCCTCTATCTTGTCTAAAGCT
TCCTTGGTGTCTTTTATCTCTATCCTTTGATGCACACAATAGAGGGTTGCTACTGTATTATATAATGATC
TAAGTTCTTCTGATCCTGTCTGAAGGGATGGTTGTAGCTGTCCCAGTATTTGTCTACAGCCTTCTGATGT
TTCTAACAGGCCAGGATTAACTGCGAATCGTTCTAGCTCCCTGCTTGCCCATACTATATGTTTTAATTTA
TATTTTTTCTTTCCCCCTGGCCTTAACCGAATTTTTTCCCATCGCGATCTAATTCTCCCCCGCTTAATAC
TGACGCTCTCGCACCCATCTCTCTCCTTCTAGCCTCCGCTAGTCAAAATTTTTGGCGTACTCACCAGTCG
CCGCCCCTCGCCTCTTGCCGTGCGCGCTTCAGCAAGCCGAGTCCTGCGTCGAGAGAGCTCCTCTGGTTTC
CCTTTCGCTTTCAAGTCCCTGTTCGGGCGCCACTGCTAGAGATTTTCCACACTGACTAAAAGGGTCTGAG
GGATCTCTAGTTACCAGAGTCACACAACAGACGGGCACACACTACTTGAAGCACTCAAGGCAAGCTTTAT
TGAGGCTTAAGCAGTGGGTTCCCTAGTTAGCCAGAGAGCTCCCAGGCTCAGATCTGGTCTAACCAGAGAG
ACCCAGTACAGGCAAAACGCGCTGCTTATATAGACCTCCCACCGTACACGCCTACCGCCCATTTGCGTCA
ATGGGGCGGAGTTGTTACGACATTTTGGAAAGTCCCGTTGATTTTGGTGCCAAAACAAACTCCCATTGAC
GTCAATGGGGTGGAGACTTGGAAATCCCCGTGAGTCAAACCGCTATCCACGCCCATTGATGTACTGCCAA
AACCGCATCACCATGGTAATAGCGATGACTAATACGTAGATGTACTGCCAAGTAGGAAAGTCCCATAAGG
TCATGTACTGGGCATAATGCCAGGCGGGCCATTTACCGTCATTGACGTCAATAGGGGGCGTACTTGGCAT
ATGATACACTTGATGTACTGCCAAGTGGGCAGTTTACCGTAAATACTCCACCCATTGACGTCAATGGAAA
GTCCCTATTGGCGTTACTATGGGAACATACGTCATTATTGACGTCAATGGGCGGGGGTCGTTGGGCGGTC
AGCCAGGCGGGCCATTTACCGTAAGTTATGTAACGCGGAACTCCATATATGGGCTATGAACTAATGACCC
CGTAATTGATTACTATTAATAACTAGTCAATAATCAATGTCAACGCGTATATCTGGCCCGTACATCGCGA
AGCAGCGCAAAACGCCTAACCCTAAGCAGATTCTTCATGCAATTGTCGGTCAAGCCTTGCCTTGTTGTAG
CTTAAATTTTGCTCGCGCACTACTCAGCGACCTCCAACACACAAGCAGGGAGCAGATACTGGCTTAACTA
TGCGGCATCAGAGCAGATTGTACTGAGAGTGCACCATAGGGGATCGGGAGATCTCCCGATCCGTCGACGT
CAGGTGGCACTTTTCGGGGAAATGTGCGCGGAACCCCTATTTGTTTATTTTTCTAAATACATTCAAATAT
GTATCCGCTCATGAGACAATAACCCTGATAAATGCTTCAATAATATTGAAAAAGGAAGAGTATGAGTATT
CAACATTTCCGTGTCGCCCTTATTCCCTTTTTTGCGGCATTTTGCCTTCCTGTTTTTGCTCACCCAGAAA
CGCTGGTGAAAGTAAAAGATGCTGAAGATCAGTTGGGTGCACGAGTGGGTTACATCGAACTGGATCTCAA
CAGCGGTAAGATCCTTGAGAGTTTTCGCCCCGAAGAACGTTTTCCAATGATGAGCACTTTTAAAGTTCTG
CTATGTGGCGCGGTATTATCCCGTATTGACGCCGGGCAAGAGCAACTCGGTCGCCGCATACACTATTCTC
AGAATGACTTGGTTGAGTACTCACCAGTCACAGAAAAGCATCTTACGGATGGCATGACAGTAAGAGAATT
ATGCAGTGCTGCCATAACCATGAGTGATAACACTGCGGCCAACTTACTTCTGACAACGATCGGAGGACCG
AAGGAGCTAACCGCTTTTTTGCACAACATGGGGGATCATGTAACTCGCCTTGATCGTTGGGAACCGGAGC
TGAATGAAGCCATACCAAACGACGAGCGTGACACCACGATGCCTGTAGCAATGGCAACAACGTTGCGCAA
ACTATTAACTGGCGAACTACTTACTCTAGCTTCCCGGCAACAATTAATAGACTGGATGGAGGCGGATAAA
GTTGCAGGACCACTTCTGCGCTCGGCCCTTCCGGCTGGCTGGTTTATTGCTGATAAATCTGGAGCCGGTG
AGCGTGGGTCTCGCGGTATCATTGCAGCACTGGGGCCAGATGGTAAGCCCTCCCGTATCGTAGTTATCTA
CACGACGGGGAGTCAGGCAACTATGGATGAACGAAATAGACAGATCGCTGAGATAGGTGCCTCACTGATT
AAGCATTGGTAACTGTCAGACCAAGTTTACTCATATATACTTTAGATTGATTTAAAACTTCATTTTTAAT
TTAAAAGGATCTAGGTGAAGATCCTTTTTGATAATCTCATGACCAAAATCCCTTAACGTGAGTTTTCGTT
CCACTGAGCGTCAGACCCCGTAGAAAAGATCAAAGGATCTTCTTGAGATCCTTTTTTTCTGCGCGTAATC
TGCTGCTTGCAAACAAAAAAACCACCGCTACCAGCGGTGGTTTGTTTGCCGGATCAAGAGCTACCAACTC
TTTTTCCGAAGGTAACTGGCTTCAGCAGAGCGCAGATACCAAATACTGTTCTTCTAGTGTAGCCGTAGTT
AGGCCACCACTTCAAGAACTCTGTAGCACCGCCTACATACCTCGCTCTGCTAATCCTGTTACCAGTGGCT
GCTGCCAGTGGCGATAAGTCGTGTCTTACCGGGTTGGACTCAAGACGATAGTTACCGGATAAGGCGCAGC
GGTCGGGCTGAACGGGGGGTTCGTGCACACAGCCCAGCTTGGAGCGAACGACCTACACCGAACTGAGATA
CCTACAGCGTGAGCTATGAGAAAGCGCCACGCTTCCCGAAGGGAGAAAGGCGGACAGGTATCCGGTAAGC
GGCAGGGTCGGAACAGGAGAGCGCACGAGGGAGCTTCCAGGGGGAAACGCCTGGTATCTTTATAGTCCTG
TCGGGTTTCGCCACCTCTGACTTGAGCGTCGATTTTTGTGATGCTCGTCAGGGGGGCGGAGCCTATGGAA
AAACGCCAGCAACGCGGCCTTTTTACGGTTCCTGGCCTTTTGCTGGCCTTTTGCTCACATGTTCTTTCCT
GCGTTATCCCCTGATTCTGTGGATAACCGTATTACCGCCTTTGAGTGAGCTGATACCGCTCGCCGCAGCC
GAACGACCGAGCGCAGCGAGTCAGTGAGCGAGGAAGCGGAAGAGCGCCCAATACGCAAACCGCCTCTCCC
CGCGCGTTGGCCGATTCATTAATGCAGCTGGCACGACAGGTTTCCCGACTGGAAAGCGGGCAGTGAGCGC
AACGCAATTAATGTGAGTTAGCTCACTCATTAGGCACCCCAGGCTTTACACTTTATGCTTCCGGCTCGTA
TGTTGTGTGGAATTGTGAGCGGATAACAATTTCACACAGGAAACAGCTATGACCATGATTACGCCAAGCT
CTAGCTAGAGGTCGACGGTATACAGACATGATAAGATACATTGATGAGTTTGGACAAACCACAACTAGAA
TGCAGTGAAAAAAATGCTTTATTTGTGAAATTTGTGATGCTATTGCTTTATTTGTAACCATTATAAGCTG
CAATAAACAAGTTGGGGTGGGCGAAGAACTCCAGCATGAGATCCCCGCGCTGGAGGATCATCCAGCCGGC
GTCCCGGAAAACGATTCCGAAGCCCAACCTTTCATAGAAGGCGGCGGTGGAATCGAAATCTCGTAGCACG
TGTCAGTCCTGCTCCTCGGCCACGAAGTGCACGCAGTTGCCGGCCGGGTCGCGCAGGGCGAACTCCCGCC
CCCACGGCTGCTCGCCGATCTCGGTCATGGCCGGCCCGGAGGCGTCCCGGAAGTTCGTGGACACGACCTC
CGACCACTCGGCGTACAGCTCGTCCAGGCCGCGCACCCACACCCAGGCCAGGGTGTTGTCCGGCACCACC
TGGTCCTGGACCGCGCTGATGAACAGGGTCACGTCGTCCCGGACCACACCGGCGAAGTCGTCCTCCACGA
AGTCCCGGGAGAACCCGAGCCGGTCGGTCCAGAACTCGACCGCTCCGGCGACGTCGCGCGCGGTGAGCAC
CGGAACGGCACTGGTCAACTTGGCCATGGTTTAGTTCCTCACCTTGTCGTATTATACTATGCCGATATAC
TATGCCGATGATTAATTGTCAACACGTGCTGATCAGATCCGAAAATGGATATACAAGCTCCCGGGAGCTT
TTTGCAAAAGCCTAGGCCTCCAAAAAAGCCTCCTCACTACTTCTGGAATAGCTCAGAGGCAGAGGCGGCC
TCGGCCTCTGCATAAATAAAAAAAATTAGTCAGCCATGGGGCGGAGAATGGGCGGAACTGGGCGGAGTTA
GGGGCGGGATGGGCGGAGTTAGGGGCGGGACTATGGTTGCTGACTAATTGAGATGCATGCTTTGCATACT
TCTGCCTGCTGGGGAGCCTGGGGACTTTCCACACCTGGTTGCTGACTAATTGAGATGCATGCTTTGCATA
CTTCTGCCTGCTGGGGAGCCTGGGGACTTTCCACACCCTAACTGACACACATTCCACAGAATTAATTCGC
GTTAAATTTTTGTTAAATCAGCTCATTTTTTAACCAATAGGCCGAAATCGGCAAAATCCCTTATAAATCA
AAAGAATAGACCGAGATAGGGT
[37 nt withheld, positions 6043-6079]
AAAGAACGTGGACTCCAACGTCAAAGG
[49 nt withheld, positions 6107-6155]
T
[91 nt withheld, positions 6157-6247]
G
[124 nt withheld, positions 6249-6372]
GGGGATACCCCCTAGAGCCCCAGCTGGTTCTTTCCGCCTCAGAAGCCATAGAGCCCACCGCATCCCCAGC
ATGCCTGCTATTGTCTTCCCAATCCTCCCCCTTGCTGTCCTGCCCCACCCCACCCCCCAGAATAGAATGA
CACCTACTCAGACAATGCGATGCAATTTCCTCATTTTATTAGGAAAGGACAGTGGGAGTGGCACCTTCCA
GGGTCAAGGAAGGCACGGGGGAGGGGCAAACAACAGATGGCTGGCAACTAGAAGGCACAGTCGAGGCTGA
TCAGCGGGTTTAAACGGGCCCTGCTAGAGATTTTCCACACTGACTAAAAGGGTCTGAGGGATCTCTAGTT
ACCAGAGTCACACAACAGACGGGCACACACTACTTGAAGCACTCAAGGCAAGCTTTATTGAGGCTTAAGC
AGTGGGTTCCCTAGTTAGCCAGAGAGCTCCCAGGCTCAGATCTGGTCTAACCAGAGAGACCCAGTACAGT
CCGGATGCAGCTCTCGGGCCATGTGATGAAATGCTAGGCGGCTGTCAAACCTCCACTCTAATACTTCTCT
CTCCGGGTCATCCATCCCATGCAGGCTCACAGGGTGTAACAAGCGGGTGTTCTCTCCTTCATTGGCTTCT
TCTACCTTCTCTTGCTCAACTGGTACTAGCTTGTAGCACCATCCAAAGGTCAGTGGATATCTGATCCCTG
GCCCTGGTGTGTAGTTCTGCCAATCAGGGAAGTAGCCTTGTGTGTGGTAGATCCACAGATCAAGGATATC
TTGTCTTCGTTGGGAGTGAATTAGCCCTTCCAGTCCCCCCTTTTCTTTTAAAAAGTGGCTAAGATCTACA
GCTGCCTTGTAAGTCATTGGTCTTAAAGGTACCTGAGGTGTGACTGGAAAACCCACCTCCTCCTCCTCTT
GTGCTTCTAGCCAGGCACAATCAGCATTGGTAGCTGCTGTATTGCTACTTGTGATTGCTCCATGTTTTTC
TAGGTCTCGATCGAGGTCGACGGTATCGATGCGGGGAGGCGGCCCAAAGGGAGATCCGACTCGTCTGAGG
GCGAAGGCGAAGACGCGGAAGAGGCCGCAGAGCCGGCAGCAGGCCGCGGGAAGGAAGGTCCGCTGGATTG
AGGGCCGAAGGGACGTAGCAGAAGGACGTCCCGCGCAGAATCCAGGTGGCAACACAGGCGAGCAGCCAAG
GAAAGGACGATGATTTCCCCGACAACACCACGGAATTGTCAGTGCCCAACAGCCGAGCCCCTGTCCAGCA
GCGGGCAAGGCAGGCGGCGATGAGTTCCGCCGTGGCAATAGGGAGGGGGAAAGCGAAAGTCCCGGAAAGG
AGCTGACAGGTGGTGGCAATGCCCCAACCAGTGGGGGTTGCGTCAGCAAACACAGTGCACACCACGCCAC
GTTGCCTGACAACGGGCCACAACTCCTCATAAAGAGACAGCAACCAGGATTTATACAAGGAGGAGAAAAT
GAAAGCCATACGGGAAGCAATAGCATGATACAAAGGCATTAAAGCAGCGTATCCACATAGCGTAAAAGGA
GCAACATAGTTAAGAATACCAGTCAATCTTTCACAAATTTTGTAATCCAGAGGTTGATTATCGATAAGCT
TGATATCGAATTGGGAGGGACTAAACAACAACAATTGCATTCATTTTATGTTTCAGGTTCAGGGGGAGGT
GTGGGAGGTTTTTTAAAGCAAGTAAAACCTCTACAAATGTGGTATGGCTGATTATGATCTAGAGTCGCGG
CCGCTTTACTTGTACATCAGAAGAACTCGTCAAGAAGGCGATAGAAGGCGATGCGCTGCGAATCGGGAGC
GGCGATACCGTAAAGCACGAGGAAGCGGTCAGCCCATTCGCCGCCAAGCTCTTCAGCAATATCACGGGTA
GCCAACGCTATGTCCTGATAGCGGTCCGCCACACCCAGCCGGCCACAGTCGATGAATCCAGAAAAGCGGC
CATTTTCCACCATGATATTCGGCAAGCAGGCATCGCCATGGGTCACGACGAGATCCTCGCCGTCGGGCAT
GCTCGCCTTGAGCCTGGCGAACAGTTCGGCTGGCGCGAGCCCCTGATGCTCTTCGTCCAGATCATCCTGA
TCGACAAGACCGGCTTCCATCCGAGTACGTGCTCGCTCGATGCGATGTTTCGCTTGGTGGTCGAATGGGC
AGGTAGCCGGATCAAGCGTATGCAGCCGCCGCATTGCATCAGCCATGATGGATACTTTCTCGGCAGGAGC
AAGGTGAGATGACAGGAGATCCTGCCCCGGCACTTCGCCCAATAGCAGCCAGTCCCTTCCCGCTTCAGTG
ACAACGTCGAGCACAGCTGCGCAAGGAACGCCCGTCGTGGCCAGCCACGATAGCCGCGCTGCCTCGTCTT
GCAGTTCATTCAGGGCACCGGACAGGTCGGTCTTGACAAAAAGAACCGGGCGCCCCTGCGCTGACAGCCG
GAACACGGCGGCATCAGAGCAGCCGATTGTCTGTTGTGCCCAGTCATAGCCGAATAGCCTCTCCACCCAA
GCGGCCGGAGAACCTGCGTGCAATCCATCTTGTTCAATCATGGTGGACCGGTAAGCTTATCATCGTGTTT
TTCAAAGGAAAACCACGTCCCCGTGGTTCGGGGGGCCTAGACGTTTTTTTAACCTCGACTAAACACATGT
AAAGCATGTGCACCGAGGCCCCAGATCAGATCCCATACAATGGGGTACCTTCTGGGCATCCTTCAGCCCC
TTGTTGAATACGCTTGAGGAGAGCCATTTGACTCTTTCCACAACTATCCAACTCACAACGTGGCACTGGG
GTTGTGCCGCCTTTGCAGGTGTATCTTATACACGTGGCTTTTGGCCGCAGAGGCACCTGTCGCCAGGTGG
GGGGTTCCGCTGCCTGCAAAGGGTCGCTACAGACGTTGTTTGTCTTCAAGAAGCTTCCAGAGGAACTGCT
TCCTTCACGACATTCAACAGACCTTGCATTCCTTTGGCGAGAGGGGAAAGACCCCTAGGAATGCTCGTCA
AGAAGACAGGGCCAGGTTTCCGGGCCCTCACATTGCCAAAAGACGGCAATATGGTGGAAAATAACATATA
GACAAACGCACACCGGCCTTATTCCAAGCGGCTTCGGCCAGTAACGTTAGGGGGGGGGGAGGGAGAGGGG
GGGGGGGGAGAGGGGCGGAATTCCTCTAGTGCGGCCGCGGATCCTTACTTAGTTACCCGGGGAGCATGTC
AAGGTCAAAATCGTCAAGAGCGTCAGCAGGCAGCATATCAAGGTCAAAGTCGTCAAGGGCATCGGCTGGG
AGCATGTCTAAGTCAAAATCGTCAAGGGCGTCGGTCGGCCCGCCGCTTTCGCACTTTAGCTGTTTCTCCA
GGCCACATATGATTAGTTCCAGGCCGAAAAGGAAGGCAGGTTCGGCTCCCTGCCGGTCGAACAGCTCAAT
TGCTTGTCTCAGAAGTGGGGGCATAGAATCGGTGGTAGGTGTCTCTCTTTCCTCTTTTGCTACTTGATGC
TCCTGTTCCTCCAATACGCAGCCCAGTGTAAAGTGGCCCACGGCGGACAGAGCGTACAGTGCGTTCTCCA
GGGAGAAGCCTTGCTGACACAGGAACGCGAGCTGATTTTCCAGGGTTTCGTACTGTTTCTCTGTTGGGCG
GGTGCCGAGATGCACTTTAGCCCCGTCGCGATGTGAGAGGAGAGCACAGCGGTATGACTTGGCGTTGTTC
CGCAGAAAGTCTTGCCATGACTCGCCTTCCAGGGGGCAGAAGTGGGTATGATGCCTGTCCAGCATCTCGA
TTGGCAGGGCATCGAGCAGGGCCCGCTTGTTCTTCACGTGCCAGTACAGGGTAGGCTGCTCAACTCCCAG
CTTTTGAGCGAGTTTCCTTGTCGTCAGGCCTTCGATACCGACACCATTGAGTAATTCCAGAGCTCCGTTT
ATGACTTTGCTCTTGTCCAGTCTAGACATGGTGAATTCGACTGCAGGACCGGTACGGGGTGGAGATCCGA
GCTCGGTACCAAGCTTCGTCTAACAAAAAAGCCAAAAACGGCCAGAATTTAGCGGACAATTTACTAGTCT
AACACTGAAAATTACATATTGACCCAAATGATTACATTTCAAAAGGTGCCTAAAAAACTTCACAAAACAC
ACTCGCCAACCCCGAGCGCATAGTTCAAAACCGGAGCTTCAGCTACTTAAGAAGATAGGTACATAAAACC
GACCAAAGAAACTGACGCCTCACTTATCCCTCCCCTCACCAGAGGTCCGGCGCCTGTCGATTCAGGAGAG
CCTACCCTAGGCCCGAACCCTGCGTCCTGCGACGGAGAAAAGCCTACCGCACACCTACCGGCAGGTGGCC
CCACCCTGCATTATAAGCCAACAGAACGGGTGACGTCACGACACGACGAGGGCGCGCGCTCCCAAAGGTA
CGGGTGCACTGCCCAACGGCACCGCCATAACTGCCGCCCCCGCAACAGACGACAAACCGAGTTCTCCAGT
CAGTGACAAACTTCACGTCAGGGTCCCCAGATGGTGCCCCAGCCCATCTCACCCGAATAAGAGCTTTCCC
GCATTAGCGAAGGCCTCAAGACCTTGGGTTCTTGCCGCCCACCATGCCCCCCACCTTGTTTCAACGACCT
CACAGCCCGCCTCACAAGCGTCTTCCATTCAAGACTCGGGAACAGCCGCCATTTTGCTGCGCTCCCCCCA
ACCCCCAGTTCAGGGCAACCTTGCTCGCGGACCCAGACTACAGCCCTTGGCGGTCTCTCCACACGCTTCC
GTCCCACCGAGCGGCCCGGCGGCCACGAAAGCCCCGGCCAGCCCAGCAGCCCGCTACTCACCAAGTGACG
ATCACAGCGATCCACAAACAAGAACCGCGACCCAAATCCCGGCTGCGACGGAACTAGCTGTGCCACACCC
GGCGCGTCCTTATATAATCATCGGCGTTCACCGCCCCACGGAGATCCCTCCGCAGAATCGCCGAGAAGGG
ACTACTTTTCCTCGCCTGTTCCGCTCTCTGGAAAGAAAACCAGTGCCCTAGAGTCACCCAAGTCCCGTCC
TAAAATGTCCTTCTGCTGATACTGGGGTTCTAAGGCCGAGTCTTATGAGCAGCGGGCCGCTGTCCTGAGC
GTCCGGGCGGAAGGATCAGGACGCTCGCTGCGCCCTTCGTCTGACGTGGCAGCGCTCGCCGTGAGGAGGG
GGGCGCCCGCGGGAGGCGCCAAAACCCGGCGCGGAGGCCAGATCTTGGGTGGGTTAATTAACCATCTTTA
TGGCTCGAGATGTTATCAACCACTTTGTACAAGAAAGCTGGGTCTAGATATCTCGAAAACGCATTAGTCT
TCCAATTCTCACGTAGAATCGAGACCGAGGAGAGGGTTAGGGATAGGCTTACCGATCTTTCCGCCCTTCT
TGGCCTTTATGAGGATCTCTCTGATTTTTCTTGCGTCGAGTTTTCCGGTAAGACCTTTCGGTACTTCGTC
CACAAACACAACTCCTCCGCGCAACTTTTTCGCGGTTGTTACTTGACTGGCGACGTAATCCACGATCTCT
TTTTCCGTCATCGTCTTTCCGTGCTCCAAAACAACAACGGCGGCGGGAAGTTCACCGGCGTCATCGTCGG
GAAGACCTGCGACACCTGCGTCGAAGATGTTGGGGTGTTGGAGCAAGATGGATTCCAATTCAGCGGGAGC
CACCTGATAGCCTTTGTACTTAATCAGAGACTTCAGGCGGTCAACGATGAAGAAGTGTTCGTCTTCGTCC
CAGTAAGCTATGTCTCCAGAATGTAGCCATCCATCCTTGTCAATCAAGGCGTTGGTCGCTTCCGGATTGT
TTACATAACCGGACATAATCATAGGACCTCTCACACACAGTTCGCCTCTTTGATTAACGCCCAGCGTTTT
CCCGGTATCCAGATCCACAACCTTCGCTTCAAAAAATGGAACAACTTTACCGACCGCGCCCGGTTTATCA
TCCCCCTCGGGTGTAATCAGAATAGCTGATGTAGTCTCAGTGAGCCCATATCCTTGCCTGATACCTGGCA
GATGGAACCTCTTGGCAACCGCTTCCCCGACTTCCTTAGAGAGGGGAGCGCCACCAGAAGCAATTTCGTG
TAAATTAGATAAATCGTATTTGTCAATCAGAGTGCTTTTGGCGAAGAAGGAGAATAGGGTTGGCACCAGC
AGCGCACTTTGAATCTTGTAATCCTGAAGGCTCCTCAGAAACAGCTCTTCTTCAAATCTATACATTAAGA
CGACTCGAAATCCACATATCAAATATCCGAGTGTAGTAAACATTCCAAAACCGTGATGGAATGGAACAAC
ACTTAAAATCGCAGTATCCGGAATGATTTGATTGCCAAAAATAGGATCTCTGGCATGCGAGAATCTCACG
CAGGCAGTTCTATGAGGCAGAGCGACACCTTTAGGCAGACCAGTAGATCCAGAGGAGTTCATGATCAGTG
CAATTGTCTTGTCCCTATCGAAGGACTCTGGCACAAAATCGTATTCATTAAAACCGGGAGGTAGATGAGA
TGTGACGAACGTGTACATCGACTGAAATCCCTGGTAATCCGTTTTAGAATCCATGATAATAATTTTTTGG
ATGATTGGGAGCTTTTTTTGCACGTTCAAAATTTTTTGCAACCCCTTTTTGGAAACGAACACCACGGTAG
GCTGCGAAATGCCCATACTGTTGAGCAATTCACGTTCATTATAAATGTCGTTCGCGGGCGCAACTGCAAC
TCCGATAAATAACGCGCCCAACACCGGCATAAAGAATTGAAGAGAGTTTTCACTGCATACGACGATTCTG
TGATTTGTATTCAGCCCATATCGTTTCATAGCTTCTGCCAACCGAACGGACATTTCGAAGTACTCAGCGT
AAGTGATGTCCACCTCGATATGTGCATCTGTAAAAGCAATTGTTCCAGGAACCAGGGCGTATCTCTTCAT
AGCCTTATGCAGTTGCTCTCCAGCGGTTCCATCTTCCAGCGGATAGAATGGCGCCGGGCCTTTCTTTATG
TTTTTGGCGTCTTCCATACTAGTGGCGATCTGACGGTTCACTAAACGAGCTCTGCTTATATAGGCCTCCC
ACCGTACACGCCTACCTCGACATACGTTCTCTATCACTGATAGGGAGTAAACTCGACATACGTTCTCTAT
CACTGATAGGGATAAACTCGACATACGTTCTCTATCACTGATAGGGAGTAAACTCGACATACGTTCTCTA
TCACTGATAGGGAGTAAACTCGACATACGTTCTCTATCACTGATAGGGAGTAAACTCGACATCGTTCTCT
ATCACTGATAGGGAGTAAACTCGACATACGTTCTCTATCACTGATAGGGAGTAAACTCGGGATCCAGTC
